>Addgene plasmid #63295 | pFusX2-13 | depositor partial sequence | sequence record 105108 | pFusX2_ATA
AGTCTTAAGCGTCTCCCTGACCCCGGACCAAGTGGTGGCTATCGCCAGCAACATTGGCGGCAAGCAAGCG
CTCGAAACGGTGCAGCGGCTGTTGCCGGTGCTGTGCCAGGACCATGGCCTGACCCCGGACCAAGTGGTGG
CTATCGCCAGCAACGGTGGCGGCAAGCAAGCGCTCGAAACGGTGCAGCGGCTGTTGCCGGTGCTGTGCCA
GGACCATGGCCTGACCCCGGACCAAGTGGTGGCTATCGCCAGCAACATTGGCGGCAAGCAAGCGCTCGAA
ACGGTGCAGCGGCTGTTGCCGGTGCTGTGCCAGGACCATGGCGAGACGTC
