>Addgene plasmid #63295 | pFusX2-13 | depositor partial sequence | sequence record 105109 | FusX2
CGTCTCCCTGACCCCGGACCAAGTGGTGGCTATCGAGACCGGCGCCGCTACGGGCGCGTCCCATTCGCCA
TTCAGGCTGCGCAACTGTTGGGAAGGGCGATCGGTGCGGGCTCTTCGCTATTACGCCAGCTGGCGAAAGG
GGGATGTGCTGCAAGGCGATTAAGTTGGGAACGCCAGGGTTTTCCCAGTCACGACGTTGTAAAACGACGG
CCAGTGAGCGCGCGTAATCGACTCACTATAGGGCGAATTGGGTACCGGGCCCCCCCTCGAGGTCCTCCAG
CTTTTGTTCCCTTTAGTGAGGGTTAATTGCGCGCTTGGCGTAATCATGGTCATAGCTGTTTCCTGTGTGA
AATTGTTATCCGCTCACAATTCCACACAACATACGAGCCGGAAGCATAAAGTGTAAAGCCTGGGGTGCCT
AATGAGTGAGCTAACTCACATTAATTGCGTTGCGCTCACTGCCCGCTTTCCACCGGTGGTCTCTGGCGGC
AAGCAAGCGCTCGAAACGGTGCAGCGGCTGTTGCCGGTGCTGTGCCAGGACCATGGCGAGACGTCTAGAC
CAGCCAGGACAGAAATGCCTCGACTTCGCTGCTACCCAAGGTTGCCGGGTGACGCACACCGTGGAAACGG
ATGAAGGCACGAACCCAGTGGACATAAGCCTGTTCGGTTCGTAAGCTGTAATGCAAGTAGCGTATGCGCT
CACGCAACTGGTCCAGAACCTTGACCGAACGCAGCGGTGGTAACGGCGCAGTGGCGGTTTTCATGGCTTG
TTATGACTGTTTTTTTGGGGTACAGTCTATGCCTCGGGCATCCAAGCAGCAAGCGCGTTACGCCGTGGGT
CGATGTTTGATGTTATGGAGCAGCAACGATGTTACGCAGCAGGGCAGTCGCCCTAAAACAAAGTTAAACA
TTATGAGGGAAGCGGTGATCGCCGAAGTATCGACTCAACTATCAGAGGTAGTTGGCGTCATCGAGCGCCA
TCTCGAACCGACGTTGCTGGCCGTACATTTGTACGGCTCCGCAGTGGATGGCGGCCTGAAGCCACACAGT
GATATTGATTTGCTGGTTACGGTGACCGTAAGGCTTGATGAAACAACGCGGCGAGCTTTGATCAACGACC
TTTTGGAAACTTCGGCTTCCCCTGGAGAGAGCGAGATTCTCCGCGCTGTAGAAGTCACCATTGTTGTGCA
CGACGACATCATTCCGTGGCGTTATCCAGCTAAGCGCGAACTGCAATTTGGAGAATGGCAGCGCAATGAC
ATTCTTGCAGGTATCTTCGAGCCAGCCACGATCGACATTGATCTGGCTATCTTGCTGACAAAAGCAAGAG
AACATAGCGTTGCCTTGGTAGGTCCAGCGGCGGAGGAACTCTTTGATCCGGTTCCTGAACAGGATCTATT
TGAGGCGCTAAATGAAACCTTAACGCTATGGAACTCGCCGCCCGACTGGGCTGGCGATGAGCGAAATGTA
GTGCTTACGTTGTCCCGCATTTGGTACAGCGCAGTAACCGGCAAAATCGCGCCGAAGGATGTCGCTGCCG
ACTGGGCAATGGAGCGCCTGCCGGCCCAGTATCAGCCCGTCATACTTGAAGCTAGACAGGCTTATCTTGG
ACAAGAAGAAGATCGCTTGGCCTCGCGCGCAGATCAGTTGGAAGAATTTGTCCACTACGTGAAAGGCGAG
ATCACCAAGGTAGTCGGCAAATAACCCTCGAGCCACCCATGACCAAAATCCCTTAACGTGAGTTACGCGT
CGTTCCACTGAGCGTCAGACCCCGTAGAAAAGATCAAAGGATCTTCTTGAGATCCTTTTTTTCTGCGCGT
AATCTGCTGCTTGCAAACAAAAAAACCACCGCTACCAGCGGTGGTTTGTTTGCCGGATCAAGAGCTACCA
ACTCTTTTTCCGAAGGTAACTGGCTTCAGCAGAGCGCAGATACCAAATACTGTCCTTCTAGTGTAGCCGT
AGTTAGGCCACCACTTCAAGAACTCTGTAGCACCGCCTACATACCTCGCTCTGCTAATCCTGTTACCAGT
GGCTGCTGCCAGTGGCGATAAGTCGTGTCTTACCGGGTTGGACTCAAGACGATAGTTACCGGATAAGGCG
CAGCGGTCGGGCTGAACGGGGGGTTCGTGCACACAGCCCAGCTTGGAGCGAACGACCTACACCGAACTGA
GATACCTACAGCGTGAGCATTGAGAAAGCGCCACGCTTCCCGAAGGGAGAAAGGCGGACAGGTATCCGGT
AAGCGGCAGGGTCGGAACAGGAGAGCGCACGAGGGAGCTTCCAGGGGGAAACGCCTGGTATCTTTATAGT
CCTGTCGGGTTTCGCCACCTCTGACTTGAGCGTCGATTTTTGTGATGCTCGTCAGGGGGGCGGAGCCTAT
GGAAAAACGCCAGCAACGCGGCCTTTTTACGGTTCCTGGCCTTTTGCTGGCCTTTTGCTCACATGTTCTT
TCCTGCGTTATCCCCTGATTCTGTGGATAACCGTATTACCGCCTTTGAGTGAGCTGATACCGCTCGCCGC
AGCCGAACGACCGAGCGCAGCGAGTCAGTGAGCGAGGAAGCGGAAGAGCGCCCAATACGCAAACCGCCTC
TCCCCGCGCGTTGGCCGATTCATTAATGCAGCTGGCACGACAGGTTTCCCGACTGGAAAGCGGGCAGTGA
GCGCAACGCAATTAATACGCGTACCGCTAGCCAGGAAGAGTTTGTAGAAACGCAAAAAGGCCATCCGTCA
GGATGGCCTTCTGCTTAGTTTGATGCCTGGCAGTTTATGGCGGGCGTCCTGCCCGCCACCCTCCGGGCCG
TTGCTTCACAACGTTCAAATCCGCTCCCGGCGGATTTGTCCTACTCAGGAGAGCGTTCACCGACAAACAA
CAGATAAAACGAAAGGCCCAGTCTTCCGACTGAGCCTTTCGTTTTATTTGATGCCTGGCAGTTCCCTACT
CTCGCGTTAACGCTAGCATGGATGTTTTCCCAGTCACGACGTTGTAAAACGACGGCCAGTCTTAAG
