>Addgene plasmid #63295 | pFusX2-13 | addgene partial sequence | sequence record 111198 | pCR8_R1 5'-cgaaccgaacaggcttatgt-3'
CGTCACCCGGCAACCTTGGGTAGCAGCGAAGTCGAGGCATTTCTGTCCTGGCTGGTCTAGACGTCTCGCC
ATGGTCCTGGCACAGCACCGGCAACAGCCGCTGCACCGTTTCGAGCGCTTGCTTGCCGCCAATGTTGCTG
GCGATAGCCACCACTTGGTCCGGGGTCAGGCCATGGTCCTGGCACAGCACCGGCAACAGCCGCTGCACCG
TTTCGAGCGCTTGCTTGCCGCCACCGTTGCTGGCGATAGCCACCACTTGGTCCGGGGTCAGGCCATGGTC
CTGGCACAGCACCGGCAACAGCCGCTGCACCGTTTCGAGCGCTTGCTTGCCGCCAATGTTGCTGGCGATA
GCCACCACTTGGTCCGGGGTCAGGGAGACGCTTAAGACTGGCCGTCGTTTTACAACGTCGTGACTGGGAA
AACATCCATGCTAGCGTTAACGCGAGAGTAGGGAACTGCCAGGCATCAAATAAAACGAAAGGCTCAGTCG
GAAGACTGGGCCTTTCGTTTTATCTGTTGTTTGTCGGTGAACGCTCTCCTGAGTAGGACAAATCCGCCGG
GAGCGGATTTGAACGTTGTGAAGCAACGGCCCGG
