[The description below was written by a language model from this plasmid's Addgene catalogue record.]
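Description:
pFusX2-13 is a bacterial library plasmid from the FusX system, a one-step TALE assembly platform for building custom TALE nucleases and related TALE-based genome-targeting proteins. It is built on the FusX2 backbone (about 3 kb without insert), is maintained as a high-copy plasmid in E. coli and is selected with spectinomycin. No feature table is provided, so the origin of replication and any other backbone elements are not specified. The listed sequencing primers carry pCR8 names, which suggests priming sites of that type flank the insert, but the record does not state the backbone's derivation.

The payload is a synthetic pre-assembled trimer of TALE repeats carrying the repeat-variable diresidues NI, NG and NI, also listed as X2_ATA. Under the standard TALE code, NI recognises adenine and NG recognises thymine, so this module specifies the trinucleotide ATA. As an X2-position plasmid, it supplies RVD positions 4 to 6 of the final repeat array. The trimer was inserted using BsaI, a type IIS enzyme, and both cloning sites were destroyed in the process, which is typical of Golden Gate-style construction.

In use, this plasmid is one member of a set of position-specific trimer libraries. A user picks the plasmid matching the desired three-base sequence at each position of the target site and combines them in a single reaction with a receiver vector to generate a complete TALE DNA-binding domain. The plasmid carries no stated promoter or expression elements and serves as an assembly intermediate, not an expression construct.
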