Addgene plasmid #63295: pFusX2-13
Purpose: Encodes RVD positions 4-6 in TALEN assembly
Depositing lab: Stephen Ekker. Depositing organization: Mayo Foundation for Medical Education and Research. Publication: FusX: A rapid one-step TALE assembly system for genome science. Ma AC, McNulty MS, Tanya PL, Jarryd CM, Martinez-Galvez G, Argue DP, Lee HB, Urban MD, Bullard CE, Blackburn PR, Man TK, Clark KJ, Ekker SC. Hum Gene Ther. 2016 Jun;27(6):451-63. doi: 10.1089/hum.2015.172 PubMed 26854857.
Backbone
  Vector backbone: FusX2
  Backbone size w/o insert (bp): 3006
  Vector type: TALEN
Growth in bacteria
  Bacterial resistance: Spectinomycin, 50 μg/mL
  Growth temperature: 37°C
  Growth strain: DH5alpha
  Copy number: High Copy
Gene/Insert
  Gene/Insert name: NI NG NI (alt name: X2_ATA)
  Species: Synthetic
  Mutation: none
  Cloning method: Restriction Enzyme; 5′ cloning site BsaI (destroyed during cloning); 3′ cloning site BsaI (destroyed during cloning)
  Sequencing primers: 5′ pCR8_F1; 3′ pCR8_R1
Terms and licenses: Academic/Nonprofit Terms; Industry Terms: Not Available to Industry
How to cite: pFusX2-13 was a gift from Stephen Ekker (Addgene plasmid # 63295 ; http://n2t.net/addgene:63295 ; RRID:Addgene_63295)
